>Addgene plasmid #53050 | pCEP4-hKCNE1 | depositor full sequence | sequence record 82594 | pCEP4-hKCNE1 sequence 10575 bps
GTTGACATTGATTATTGACTAGTTATTAATAGTAATCAATTACGGGGTCATTAGTTCATAGCCCATATAT
GGAGTTCCGCGTTACATAACTTACGGTAAATGGCCCGCCTGGCTGACCGCCCAACGACCCCCGCCCATTG
ACGTCAATAATGACGTATGTTCCCATAGTAACGCCAATAGGGACTTTCCATTGACGTCAATGGGTGGAGT
ATTTACGGTAAACTGCCCACTTGGCAGTACATCAAGTGTATCATATGCCAAGTCCGCCCCCTATTGACGT
CAATGACGGTAAATGGCCCGCCTGGCATTATGCCCAGTACATGACCTTACGGGACTTTCCTACTTGGCAG
TACATCTACGTATTAGTCATCGCTATTACCATGGTGATGCGGTTTTGGCAGTACACCAATGGGCGTGGAT
AGCGGTTTGACTCACGGGGATTTCCAAGTCTCCACCCCATTGACGTCAATGGGAGTTTGTTTTGGCACCA
AAATCAACGGGACTTTCCAAAATGTCGTAATAACCCCGCCCCGTTGACGCAAATGGGCGGTAGGCGTGTA
CGGTGGGAGGTCTATATAAGCAGAGCTCGTTTAGTGAACCGTCAGATCTCTAGAAGCTGGGTACCAGCTG
CTAGCAGCTTAATGCCCAGGATGATCCTGTCTAACACCACAGCGGTGACGCCCTTTCTGACCAAGCTGTG
GCAGGAGACAGTTCAGCAGGGTGGCAACATGTCGGGCCTGGCCCGCAGGTCCCCCCGCAGCAGTGACGGC
AAGCTGGAGGCCCTCTACGTCCTCATGGTACTGGGATTCTTCGGCTTCTTCACCCTGGGCATCATGCTGA
GCTACATCCGCTCCAAGAAGCTGGAGCACTCGAACGACCCATTCAACGTCTACATCGAGTCCGATGCCTG
GCAAGAGAAGGACAAGGCCTATGTCCAGGCCCGGGTCCTGGAGAGCTACAGGTCGTGCTATGTCGTTGAA
AACCATTTGGCCATAGAACAACCCAACACACACCTTCCTGAGACGAAGCCTTCCCCATGAACCCCACCAC
TGGCTAAACTGGATCAGACATGATAAGATACATTGATGAGTTTGGACAAACCACAACTAGAATGCAGTGA
AAAAAATGCTTTATTTGTGAAATTTGTGATGCTATTGCTTTATTTGTAACCATTATAAGCTGCAATAAAC
AAGTTAACAACAACAATTGCATTCATTTTATGTTTCAGGTTCAGGGGGAGGTGTGGGAGGTTTTTTAAAG
CAAGTAAAACCTCTACAAATGTGGTATGGCTGATTATGATCCGGCTGCCTCGCGCGTTTCGGTGATGACG
GTGAAAACCTCTGACACATGCAGCTCCCGGAGACGGTCACAGCTTGTCTGTAAGCGGATGCCGGGAGCAG
ACAAGCCCGTCAGGCGTCAGCGGGTGTTGGCGGGTGTCGGGGCGCAGCCATGAGGTCGACTCTAGAGGAT
CGATGCCCCGCCCCGGACGAACTAAACCTGACTACGACATCTCTGCCCCTTCTTCGCGGGGCAGTGCATG
TAATCCCTTCAGTTGGTTGGTACAACTTGCCAACTGGGCCCTGTTCCACATGTGACACGGGGGGGGACCA
AACACAAAGGGGTTCTCTGACTGTAGTTGACATCCTTATAAATGGATGTGCACATTTGCCAACACTGAGT
GGCTTTCATCCTGGAGCAGACTTTGCAGTCTGTGGACTGCAACACAACATTGCCTTTATGTGTAACTCTT
GGCTGAAGCTCTTACACCAATGCTGGGGGACATGTACCTCCCAGGGGCCCAGGAAGACTACGGGAGGCTA
CACCAACGTCAATCAGAGGGGCCTGTGTAGCTACCGATAAGCGGACCCTCAAGAGGGCATTAGCAATAGT
GTTTATAAGGCCCCCTTGTTAACCCTAAACGGGTAGCATATGCTTCCCGGGTAGTAGTATATACTATCCA
GACTAACCCTAATTCAATAGCATATGTTACCCAACGGGAAGCATATGCTATCGAATTAGGGTTAGTAAAA
GGGTCCTAAGGAACAGCGATATCTCCCACCCCATGAGCTGTCACGGTTTTATTTACATGGGGTCAGGATT
CCACGAGGGTAGTGAACCATTTTAGTCACAAGGGCAGTGGCTGAAGATCAAGGAGCGGGCAGTGAACTCT
CCTGAATCTTCGCCTGCTTCTTCATTCTCCTTCGTTTAGCTAATAGAATAACTGCTGAGTTGTGAACAGT
AAGGTGTATGTGAGGTGCTCGAAAACAAGGTTTCAGGTGACGCCCCCAGAATAAAATTTGGACGGGGGGT
TCAGTGGTGGCATTGTGCTATGACACCAATATAACCCTCACAAACCCCTTGGGCAATAAATACTAGTGTA
GGAATGAAACATTCTGAATATCTTTAACAATAGAAATCCATGGGGTGGGGACAAGCCGTAAAGACTGGAT
GTCCATCTCACACGAATTTATGGCTATGGGCAACACATAATCCTAGTGCAATATGATACTGGGGTTATTA
AGATGTGTCCCAGGCAGGGACCAAGACAGGTGAACCATGTTGTTACACTCTATTTGTAACAAGGGGAAAG
AGAGTGGACGCCGACAGCAGCGGACTCCACTGGTTGTCTCTAACACCCCCGAAAATTAAACGGGGCTCCA
CGCCAATGGGGCCCATAAACAAAGACAAGTGGCCACTCTTTTTTTTGAAATTGTGGAGTGGGGGCACGCG
TCAGCCCCCACACGCCGCCCTGCGGTTTTGGACTGTAAAATAAGGGTGTAATAACTTGGCTGATTGTAAC
CCCGCTAACCACTGCGGTCAAACCACTTGCCCACAAAACCACTAATGGCACCCCGGGGAATACCTGCATA
AGTAGGTGGGCGGGCCAAGATAGGGGCGCGATTGCTGCGATCTGGAGGACAAATTACACACACTTGCGCC
TGAGCGCCAAGCACAGGGTTGTTGGTCCTCATATTCACGAGGTCGCTGAGAGCACGGTGGGCTAATGTTG
CCATGGGTAGCATATACTACCCAAATATCTGGATAGCATATGCTATCCTAATCTATATCTGGGTAGCATA
GGCTATCCTAATCTATATCTGGGTAGCATATGCTATCCTAATCTATATCTGGGTAGTATATGCTATCCTA
ATTTATATCTGGGTAGCATAGGCTATCCTAATCTATATCTGGGTAGCATATGCTATCCTAATCTATATCT
GGGTAGTATATGCTATCCTAATCTGTATCCGGGTAGCATATGCTATCCTAATAGAGATTAGGGTAGTATA
TGCTATCCTAATTTATATCTGGGTAGCATATACTACCCAAATATCTGGATAGCATATGCTATCCTAATCT
ATATCTGGGTAGCATATGCTATCCTAATCTATATCTGGGTAGCATAGGCTATCCTAATCTATATCTGGGT
AGCATATGCTATCCTAATCTATATCTGGGTAGTATATGCTATCCTAATTTATATCTGGGTAGCATAGGCT
ATCCTAATCTATATCTGGGTAGCATATGCTATCCTAATCTATATCTGGGTAGTATATGCTATCCTAATCT
GTATCCGGGTAGCATATGCTATCCTCATGCATATACAGTCAGCATATGATACCCAGTAGTAGAGTGGGAG
TGCTATCCTTTGCATATGCCGCCACCTCCCAAGGGGGCGTGAATTTTCGCTGCTTGTCCTTTTCCTGCTG
GTTGCTCCCATTCTTAGGTGAATTTAAGGAGGCCAGGCTAAAGCCGTCGCATGTCTGATTGCTCACCAGG
TAAATGTCGCTAATGTTTTCCAACGCGAGAAGGTGTTGAGCGCGGAGCTGAGTGACGTGACAACATGGGT
ATGCCCAATTGCCCCATGTTGGGAGGACGAAAATGGTGACAAGACAGATGGCCAGAAATACACCAACAGC
ACGCATGATGTCTACTGGGGATTTATTCTTTAGTGCGGGGGAATACACGGCTTTTAATACGATTGAGGGC
GTCTCCTAACAAGTTACATCACTCCTGCCCTTCCTCACCCTCATCTCCATCACCTCCTTCATCTCCGTCA
TCTCCGTCATCACCCTCCGCGGCAGCCCCTTCCACCATAGGTGGAAACCAGGGAGGCAAATCTACTCCAT
CGTCAAAGCTGCACACAGTCACCCTGATATTGCAGGTAGGAGCGGGCTTTGTCATAACAAGGTCCTTAAT
CGCATCCTTCAAAACCTCAGCAAATATATGAGTTTGTAAAAAGACCATGAAATAACAGACAATGGACTCC
CTTAGCGGGCCAGGTTGTGGGCCGGGTCCAGGGGCCATTCCAAAGGGGAGACGACTCAATGGTGTAAGAC
GACATTGTGGAATAGCAAGGGCAGTTCCTCGCCTTAGGTTGTAAAGGGAGGTCTTACTACCTCCATATAC
GAACACACCGGCGACCCAAGTTCCTTCGTCGGTAGTCCTTTCTACGTGACTCCTAGCCAGGAGAGCTCTT
AAACCTTCTGCAATGTTCTCAAATTTCGGGTTGGAACCTCCTTGACCACGATGCTTTCCAAACCACCCTC
CTTTTTTGCGCCTGCCTCCATCACCCTGACCCCGGGGTCCAGTGCTTGGGCCTTCTCCTGGGTCATCTGC
GGGGCCCTGCTCTATCGCTCCCGGGGGCACGTCAGGCTCACCATCTGGGCCACCTTCTTGGTGGTATTCA
AAATAATCGGCTTCCCCTACAGGGTGGAAAAATGGCCTTCTACCTGGAGGGGGCCTGCGCGGTGGAGACC
CGGATGATGATGACTGACTACTGGGACTCCTGGGCCTCTTTTCTCCACGTCCACGACCTCTCCCCCTGGC
TCTTTCACGACTTCCCCCCCTGGCTCTTTCACGTCCTCTACCCCGGCGGCCTCCACTACCTCCTCGACCC
CGGCCTCCACTACCTCCTCGACCCCGGCCTCCACTGCCTCCTCGACCCCGGCCTCCACCTCCTGCTCCTG
CCCCTCCTGCTCCTGCCCCTCCTCCTGCTCCTGCCCCTCCTGCCCCTCCTGCTCCTGCCCCTCCTGCCCC
TCCTGCTCCTGCCCCTCCTGCCCCTCCTGCTCCTGCCCCTCCTGCCCCTCCTCCTGCTCCTGCCCCTCCT
GCCCCTCCTCCTGCTCCTGCCCCTCCTGCCCCTCCTGCTCCTGCCCCTCCTGCCCCTCCTGCTCCTGCCC
CTCCTGCCCCTCCTGCTCCTGCCCCTCCTGCTCCTGCCCCTCCTGCTCCTGCCCCTCCTGCTCCTGCCCC
TCCTGCCCCTCCTGCCCCTCCTCCTGCTCCTGCCCCTCCTGCTCCTGCCCCTCCTGCCCCTCCTGCCCCT
CCTGCTCCTGCCCCTCCTCCTGCTCCTGCCCCTCCTGCCCCTCCTGCCCCTCCTCCTGCTCCTGCCCCTC
CTGCCCCTCCTCCTGCTCCTGCCCCTCCTCCTGCTCCTGCCCCTCCTGCCCCTCCTGCCCCTCCTCCTGC
TCCTGCCCCTCCTGCCCCTCCTCCTGCTCCTGCCCCTCCTCCTGCTCCTGCCCCTCCTGCCCCTCCTGCC
CCTCCTCCTGCTCCTGCCCCTCCTCCTGCTCCTGCCCCTCCTGCCCCTCCTGCCCCTCCTGCCCCTCCTC
CTGCTCCTGCCCCTCCTCCTGCTCCTGCCCCTCCTGCTCCTGCCCCTCCCGCTCCTGCTCCTGCTCCTGT
TCCACCGTGGGTCCCTTTGCAGCCAATGCAACTTGGACGTTTTTGGGGTCTCCGGACACCATCTCTATGT
CTTGGCCCTGATCCTGAGCCGCCCGGGGCTCCTGGTCTTCCGCCTCCTCGTCCTCGTCCTCTTCCCCGTC
CTCGTCCATGGTTATCACCCCCTCTTCTTTGAGGTCCACTGCCGCCGGAGCCTTCTGGTCCAGATGTGTC
TCCCTTCTCTCCTAGGCCATTTCCAGGTCCTGTACCTGGCCCCTCGTCAGACATGATTCACACTAAAAGA
GATCAATAGACATCTTTATTAGACGACGCTCAGTGAATACAGGGAGTGCAGACTCCTGCCCCCTCCAACA
GCCCCCCCACCCTCATCCCCTTCATGGTCGCTGTCAGACAGATCCAGGTCTGAAAATTCCCCATCCTCCG
AACCATCCTCGTCCTCATCACCAATTACTCGCAGCCCGGAAAACTCCCGCTGAACATCCTCAAGATTTGC
GTCCTGAGCCTCAAGCCAGGCCTCAAATTCCTCGTCCCCCTTTTTGCTGGACGGTAGGGATGGGGATTCT
CGGGACCCCTCCTCTTCCTCTTCAAGGTCACCAGACAGAGATGCTACTGGGGCAACGGAAGAAAAGCTGG
GTGCGGCCTGTGAGGATCAGCTTATCGATGATAAGCTGTCAAACATGAGAATTCTTGAAGACGAAAGGGC
CTCGTGATACGCCTATTTTTATAGGTTAATGTCATGATAATAATGGTTTCTTAGACGTCAGGTGGCACTT
TTCGGGGAAATGTGCGCGGAACCCCTATTTGTTTATTTTTCTAAATACATTCAAATATGTATCCGCTCAT
GAGACAATAACCCTGATAAATGCTTCAATAATATTGAAAAAGGAAGAGTATGAGTATTCAACATTTCCGT
GTCGCCCTTATTCCCTTTTTTGCGGCATTTTGCCTTCCTGTTTTTGCTCACCCAGAAACGCTGGTGAAAG
TAAAAGATGCTGAAGATCAGTTGGGTGCACGAGTGGGTTACATCGAACTGGATCTCAACAGCGGTAAGAT
CCTTGAGAGTTTTCGCCCCGAAGAACGTTTTCCAATGATGAGCACTTTTAAAGTTCTGCTATGTGGCGCG
GTATTATCCCGTGTTGACGCCGGGCAAGAGCAACTCGGTCGCCGCATACACTATTCTCAGAATGACTTGG
TTGAGTACTCACCAGTCACAGAAAAGCATCTTACGGATGGCATGACAGTAAGAGAATTATGCAGTGCTGC
CATAACCATGAGTGATAACACTGCGGCCAACTTACTTCTGACAACGATCGGAGGACCGAAGGAGCTAACC
GCTTTTTTGCACAACATGGGGGATCATGTAACTCGCCTTGATCGTTGGGAACCGGAGCTGAATGAAGCCA
TACCAAACGACGAGCGTGACACCACGATGCCTGCAGCAATGGCAACAACGTTGCGCAAACTATTAACTGG
CGAACTACTTACTCTAGCTTCCCGGCAACAATTAATAGACTGGATGGAGGCGGATAAAGTTGCAGGACCA
CTTCTGCGCTCGGCCCTTCCGGCTGGCTGGTTTATTGCTGATAAATCTGGAGCCGGTGAGCGTGGGTCTC
GCGGTATCATTGCAGCACTGGGGCCAGATGGTAAGCCCTCCCGTATCGTAGTTATCTACACGACGGGGAG
TCAGGCAACTATGGATGAACGAAATAGACAGATCGCTGAGATAGGTGCCTCACTGATTAAGCATTGGTAA
CTGTCAGACCAAGTTTACTCATATATACTTTAGATTGATTTAAAACTTCATTTTTAATTTAAAAGGATCT
AGGTGAAGATCCTTTTTGATAATCTCATGACCAAAATCCCTTAACGTGAGTTTTCGTTCCACTGAGCGTC
AGACCCCGTAGAAAAGATCAAAGGATCTTCTTGAGATCCTTTTTTTCTGCGCGTAATCTGCTGCTTGCAA
ACAAAAAAACCACCGCTACCAGCGGTGGTTTGTTTGCCGGATCAAGAGCTACCAACTCTTTTTCCGAAGG
TAACTGGCTTCAGCAGAGCGCAGATACCAAATACTGTCCTTCTAGTGTAGCCGTAGTTAGGCCACCACTT
CAAGAACTCTGTAGCACCGCCTACATACCTCGCTCTGCTAATCCTGTTACCAGTGGCTGCTGCCAGTGGC
GATAAGTCGTGTCTTACCGGGTTGGACTCAAGACGATAGTTACCGGATAAGGCGCAGCGGTCGGGCTGAA
CGGGGGGTTCGTGCACACAGCCCAGCTTGGAGCGAACGACCTACACCGAACTGAGATACCTACAGCGTGA
GCTATGAGAAAGCGCCACGCTTCCCGAAGGGAGAAAGGCGGACAGGTATCCGGTAAGCGGCAGGGTCGGA
ACAGGAGAGCGCACGAGGGAGCTTCCAGGGGGAAACGCCTGGTATCTTTATAGTCCTGTCGGGTTTCGCC
ACCTCTGACTTGAGCGTCGATTTTTGTGATGCTCGTCAGGGGGGCGGAGCCTATGGAAAAACGCCAGCAA
CGCGGCCTTTTTACGGTTCCTGGCCTTTTGCTGGCCTTGAAGCTGTCCCTGATGGTCGTCATCTACCTGC
CTGGACAGCATGGCCTGCAACGCGGGCATCCCGATGCCGCCGGAAGCGAGAAGAATCATAATGGGGAAGG
CCATCCAGCCTCGCGTCGCGAACGCCAGCAAGACGTAGCCCAGCGCGTCGGCCCCGAGATGCGCCGCGTG
CGGCTGCTGGAGATGGCGGACGCGATGGATATGTTCTGCCAAGGGTTGGTTTGCGCATTCACAGTTCTCC
GCAAGAATTGATTGGCTCCAATTCTTGGAGTGGTGAATCCGTTAGCGAGGTGCCGCCCTGCTTCATCCCC
GTGGCCCGTTGCTCGCGTTTGCTGGCGGTGTCCCCGGAAGAAATATATTTGCATGTCTTTAGTTCTATGA
TGACACAAACCCCGCCCAGCGTCTTGTCATTGGCGAATTCGAACACGCAGATGCAGTCGGGGCGGCGCGG
TCCGAGGTCCACTTCGCATATTAAGGTGACGCGTGTGGCCTCGAACACCGAGCGACCCTGCAGCGACCCG
CTTAACAGCGTCAACAGCGTGCCGCAGATCCCGGGGGGCAATGAGATATGAAAAAGCCTGAACTCACCGC
GACGTCTGTCGAGAAGTTTCTGATCGAAAAGTTCGACAGCGTCTCCGACCTGATGCAGCTCTCGGAGGGC
GAAGAATCTCGTGCTTTCAGCTTCGATGTAGGAGGGCGTGGATATGTCCTGCGGGTAAATAGCTGCGCCG
ATGGTTTCTACAAAGATCGTTATGTTTATCGGCACTTTGCATCGGCCGCGCTCCCGATTCCGGAAGTGCT
TGACATTGGGGAATTCAGCGAGAGCCTGACCTATTGCATCTCCCGCCGTGCACAGGGTGTCACGTTGCAA
GACCTGCCTGAAACCGAACTGCCCGCTGTTCTGCAGCCGGTCGCGGAGGCCATGGATGCGATCGCTGCGG
CCGATCTTAGCCAGACGAGCGGGTTCGGCCCATTCGGACCGCAAGGAATCGGTCAATACACTACATGGCG
TGATTTCATATGCGCGATTGCTGATCCCCATGTGTATCACTGGCAAACTGTGATGGACGACACCGTCAGT
GCGTCCGTCGCGCAGGCTCTCGATGAGCTGATGCTTTGGGCCGAGGACTGCCCCGAAGTCCGGCACCTCG
TGCACGCGGATTTCGGCTCCAACAATGTCCTGACGGACAATGGCCGCATAACAGCGGTCATTGACTGGAG
CGAGGCGATGTTCGGGGATTCCCAATACGAGGTCGCCAACATCTTCTTCTGGAGGCCGTGGTTGGCTTGT
ATGGAGCAGCAGACGCGCTACTTCGAGCGGAGGCATCCGGAGCTTGCAGGATCGCCGCGGCTCCGGGCGT
ATATGCTCCGCATTGGTCTTGACCAACTCTATCAGAGCTTGGTTGACGGCAATTTCGATGATGCAGCTTG
GGCGCAGGGTCGATGCGACGCAATCGTCCGATCCGGAGCCGGGACTGTCGGGCGTACACAAATCGCCCGC
AGAAGCGCGGCCGTCTGGACCGATGGCTGTGTAGAAGTACTCGCCGATAGTGGAAACCGACGCCCCAGCA
CTCGTCCGGATCGGGAGATGGGGGAGGCTAACTGAAACACGGAAGGAGACAATACCGGAAGGAACCCGCG
CTATGACGGCAATAAAAAGACAGAATAAAACGCACGGGTGTTGGGTCGTTTGTTCATAAACGCGGGGTTC
GGTCCCAGGGCTGGCACTCTGTCGATACCCCACCGAGACCCCATTGGGGCCAATACGCCCGCGTTTCTTC
CTTTTCCCCACCCCACCCCCCAAGTTCGGGTGAAGGCCCAGGGCTCGCAGCCAACGTCGGGGCGGCAGGC
CCTGCCATAGCCACTGGCCCCGTGGGTTAGGGACGGGGTCCCCCATGGGGAATGGTTTATGGTTCGTGGG
GGTTATTATTTTGGGCGTTGCGTGGGGTCAGGTCCACGACTGGACTGAGCAGACAGACCCATGGTTTTTG
GATGGCCTGGGCATGGACCGCATGTACTGGCGCGACACGAACACCGGGCGTCTGTGGCTGCCAAACACCC
CCGACCCCCAAAAACCACCGCGCGGATTTCTGGCGTGCCAAGCTAGTCGACCAATTCTCATGTTTGACAG
CTTATCATCGCAGATCCGGGCAACGTTGTTGCCATTGCTGCAGGCGCAGAACTGGTAGGTATGGAAGATC
TATACATTGAATCAATATTGGCAATTAGCCATATTAGTCATTGGTTATATAGCATAAATCAATATTGGCT
ATTGGCCATTGCATACGTTGTATCTATATCATAATATGTACATTTATATTGGCTCATGTCCAATATGACC
GCCAT
Features (pLannotate 1.2.2; 24 found; start..end, strand, type, name):
      4..383     +  enhancer       CMV enhancer: human cytomegalovirus immediate early enhancer
    385..584     +  promoter       CMV promoter: human cytomegalovirus (CMV) immediate early promoter
    651..1037    +  CDS            KCNE1: KCNE1_HUMAN - Experimental evidence at protein level: Swiss-Prot protein existence level 1. Ancillary protein that assembles as a beta subunit with a voltage-gated potassium channel complex of pore-forming alpha subunits. Modulates the gating kinetics and enhances stability of the channel complex. Assembled with KCNB1 modulates the gating characteristics of the delayed rectifier voltage-dependent potassium channel KCNB1 (PubMed:19219384). Assembled with KCNQ1/KVLQT1 is proposed to form the slowly activating delayed rectifier cardiac potassium (IKs) channel. The outward current reaches its stea
   1074..1195    -  polyA_signal   SV40 poly(A) signal: SV40 polyadenylation signal
   1218..1301    -  CDS            large T antigen (fragment): large T antigen from SV40 (simian virus 40)
   1304..1344    +  CDS            rop (fragment): Rop protein, which maintains plasmids at low copy number; rop
   1453..1471    -  misc_feature   MCS (fragment): pUC18/19 multiple cloning site
   1918..3707    -  rep_origin     oriP: Epstein-Barr virus oriP replication origin (Yates et al., 2000)
   3708..3926    -  CDS            gL (fragment): GL_EBVB9 - Experimental evidence at protein level: Swiss-Prot protein existence level 1. The heterodimer glycoprotein H-glycoprotein L is required for the fusion of viral and plasma membranes leading to virus entry into the host cell. Acts as a functional inhibitor of gH and maintains gH in an inhibited form. Upon binding to host integrins, gL dissociates from gH leading to activation of the viral fusion glycoproteins gB and gH. Fusion of EBV with B-lymphocytes requires the additional receptor- binding protein gp42, which forms a complex with gH/gL. The heterodimer gH/gL targets also host EPHA
   4009..5934    -  CDS            EBNA1: Epstein-Barr nuclear antigen 1, also known as EBNA-1 crucial for latent viral infection, and for episomal amplification of vectors containing the oriP origin (Okita et al., 2013)
   5972..6316    -  CDS            BRRF2_EBVB9 (fragment): Protein inferred from homology: Swiss-Prot protein existence level 3. From Epstein-Barr virus (strain B95-8) (HHV-4) (Human herpesvirus 4).
   6319..6342    -  promoter       tet promoter (fragment): E. coli promoter for tetracycline efflux protein gene
   6455..6559    +  promoter       AmpR promoter: bla
   6560..7420    +  CDS            AmpR: β-lactamase; bla; confers resistance to ampicillin, carbenicillin, and related antibiotics
   7591..8179    +  rep_origin     ori: high-copy-number ColE1/pMB1/pBR322/pUC origin of replication
   8225..8383    -  CDS            TcR (fragment): tetracycline efflux protein; tet; confers resistance to tetracycline
   8504..8704    -  CDS            MDV035 (fragment): UL24_GAHVM - Protein inferred from homology: Swiss-Prot protein existence level 3. May play a role in the dispersal of host nucleolin from the nucleolus throughout the nucleus leading to a decrease in ribosome biogenesis. From Gallid herpesvirus 2 (strain Chicken/Md5/ATCC VR-987) (GaHV-2) (Marek's disease herpesvirus type 1).
   8693..8755    +  promoter       Mini-TK promoter: minimal herpes simplex virus (HSV) thymidine kinase promoter
   8798..9835    +  CDS            HygR: hygromycin B phosphotransferase confers resistance to hygromycin
   9877..9925    +  polyA_signal   HSV TK poly(A) signal: herpes simplex virus thymidine kinase polyadenylation signal (Cole and Stacy, 1985)
  10016..10032   -  polyA_signal   bGH poly(A) signal (fragment): bovine growth hormone polyadenylation signal
  10125..10349   +  CDS            gH (fragment): GH_HHV11 - Experimental evidence at protein level: Swiss-Prot protein existence level 1. The heterodimer glycoprotein H-glycoprotein L is required for the fusion of viral and plasma membranes leading to virus entry into the host cell. Following initial binding to host receptor, membrane fusion is mediated by the fusion machinery composed of gB and the heterodimer gH/gL. May also be involved in the fusion between the virion envelope and the outer nuclear membrane during virion morphogenesis. From Human herpesvirus 1 (strain 17) (HHV-1) (Human herpes simplex virus 1).
  10354..10370   +  promoter       tet promoter (fragment): E. coli promoter for tetracycline efflux protein gene
  10380..10405   -  CDS            bla(M) (fragment): β-lactamase lacking the signal sequence; bla(M); allows cytosolic expression of β-lactamase
