[The description below was written by a language model from this plasmid's Addgene catalogue record and pLannotate feature annotations shown in this document.]
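Description:
pCEP4-hKCNE1 is a mammalian expression plasmid of about 10.6 kb, built on the Invitrogen pCEP4 episomal backbone and carrying the human KCNE1 coding sequence (also known as minK or IsK). In E. coli it is propagated through a ColE1/pUC-type origin and selected with ampicillin via the bla gene. For mammalian cells it carries a hygromycin B phosphotransferase cassette, driven by a herpes simplex virus thymidine kinase promoter and terminated by the TK polyadenylation signal. This allows selection of cells that retain the plasmid. The backbone also contains the Epstein-Barr virus oriP origin and the EBNA1 gene. Together these let the plasmid replicate and be maintained as an extrachromosomal episome in permissive primate cells, without needing to integrate.

The payload is a roughly 390 bp KCNE1 open reading frame placed downstream of the human cytomegalovirus immediate-early enhancer and promoter and followed by an SV40 polyadenylation signal, giving strong constitutive expression. No epitope tag or reporter is annotated or recorded. The other short annotations in the feature table (fragments of herpesvirus genes, tet, rop and large T antigen) appear to be remnants of flanking sequence from backbone assembly rather than functional elements.

KCNE1 is a small ancillary beta subunit that assembles with pore-forming voltage-gated potassium channel alpha subunits. With KCNQ1 (KvLQT1) it forms the slowly activating delayed rectifier current, IKs, of cardiac cells. The plasmid's stated purpose is to supply this beta subunit in mammalian cells, typically by co-expression with a KCNQ1 construct to reconstitute and study IKs channel function. The gene's aliases include long QT and Jervell and Lange-Nielsen syndrome designations.
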