Addgene plasmid #53050: pCEP4-hKCNE1
Purpose: Expresses beta subunit for IKs channel in mammalian cells
Depositing lab: Michael Sanguinetti. Publication: Coassembly of K(V)LQT1 and minK (IsK) proteins to form cardiac I(Ks) potassium channel. Sanguinetti MC, Curran ME, Zou A, Shen J, Spector PS, Atkinson DL, Keating MT. Nature. 1996 Nov 7;384(6604):80-3. 10.1038/384080a0 PubMed 8900283.
Backbone
  Vector backbone: pCEP4
  Backbone manufacturer: Invitrogen
  Backbone size w/o insert (bp): 10185
  Total vector size (bp): 10575
  Vector type: Mammalian Expression
  Selectable markers: Hygromycin
Growth in bacteria
  Bacterial resistance: Ampicillin, 100 μg/mL
  Growth temperature: 37°C
  Growth strain: DH5alpha
  Copy number: Unknown
Gene/Insert
  Gene/Insert name: Potassium voltage-gated channel subfamily E member 1
  Species: H. sapiens (human)
  Insert size (bp): 390
  Entrez Gene: KCNE1 (a.k.a. ISK, JLNS, JLNS2, LQT2/5, LQT5, MinK)
  Promoter: CMV
  Cloning method: Unknown
  Sequencing primers: 5′ CMV-Fwd
Terms and licenses: Academic/Nonprofit Terms; Industry Terms: Not Available to Industry
How to cite: pCEP4-hKCNE1 was a gift from Michael Sanguinetti (Addgene plasmid # 53050 ; http://n2t.net/addgene:53050 ; RRID:Addgene_53050)
