>Addgene plasmid #53050 | pCEP4-hKCNE1 | addgene partial sequence | sequence record 95502 | pCEP4-F 5'-tacgggactttcctacttggc-3'
GGGGATTTCCAAGTCTCCACCCCATTGACGTCAATGGGAGTTTGTTTTGGCACCAAAATCAACGGGACTT
TCCAAAATGTCGTAATAACCCCGCCCCGTTGACGCAAATGGGCGGTAGGCGTGTACGGTGGGAGGTCTAT
ATAAGCAGAGCTCGTTTAGTGAACCGTCAGATCTCTAGAAGCTGGGTACCAGCTGCTAGCAGCTTAATGC
CCAGGATGATCCTGTCTAACACCACAGCGGTGACGCCCTTTCTGACCAAGCTGTGGCAGGAGACAGTTCA
GCAGGGTGGCAACATGTCGGGCCTGGCCCGCAGGTCCCCCCGCAGCAGTGACGGCAAGCTGGAGGCCCTC
TACGTCCTCATGGTACTGGGATTCTTCGGCTTCTTCACCCTGGGCATCATGCTGAGCTACATCCGCTCCA
AGAAGCTGGAGCACTCGAACGACCCATTCAACGTC
